Addgene plasmid #226523: pSecTaq2-hGas6-Myc-6xHis
Purpose: Expresses TAM Receptor Ligand human GAS6
Depositing lab: Raymond Birge & Sergei Kotenko. Publication: Requirement of Gamma-Carboxyglutamic Acid Modification and Phosphatidylserine Binding for the Activation of Tyro3, Axl, and Mertk Receptors by Growth Arrest-Specific 6. Geng K, Kumar S, Kimani SG, Kholodovych V, Kasikara C, Mizuno K, Sandiford O, Rameshwar P, Kotenko SV, Birge RB. Front Immunol. 2017 Nov 10;8:1521. doi: 10.3389/fimmu.2017.01521. eCollection 2017. PubMed 29176978.
Backbone
  Vector backbone: pSecTag2
  Backbone manufacturer: ThermoFisher Scientific
  Backbone size w/o insert (bp): 5527
  Vector type: Mammalian Expression
  Selectable markers: Hygromycin
Growth in bacteria
  Bacterial resistance: Ampicillin, 100 μg/mL
  Growth temperature: 37°C
  Growth strain: DH5alpha
  Copy number: High Copy
Gene/Insert
  Gene/Insert name: Human GAS6
  Species: H. sapiens (human)
  Insert size (bp): 1944
  Entrez Gene: GAS6 (a.k.a. AXLLG, AXSF)
  Promoter: CMV
  Cloning method: Unknown
  Sequencing primers: 5′ GGTTCCACTGGTGACAACTTTCTTAGTAAA; 3′ TCCTCGAGCGGCCGCAGAATTTTTCGTTTT
Terms and licenses: Academic/Nonprofit Terms; Industry Terms: Not Available to Industry
How to cite: pSecTaq2-hGas6-Myc-6xHis was a gift from Raymond Birge & Sergei Kotenko (Addgene plasmid # 226523 ; http://n2t.net/addgene:226523 ; RRID:Addgene_226523)
