[The description below was written by a language model from this plasmid's Addgene catalogue record and pLannotate feature annotations shown in this document.]
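Description:
pSecTaq2-hGas6-Myc-6xHis is a mammalian expression plasmid built on the commercial pSecTag2 secretion vector and designed to produce secreted, epitope-tagged human GAS6, the ligand of the TAM receptor tyrosine kinases Tyro3, Axl and Mertk. The sequenced construct is about 7.6 kb. In bacteria it is maintained through a high-copy ColE1/pUC-type origin with ampicillin selection from the β-lactamase gene, and an f1 origin is also present. For mammalian cells, a separate cassette places the hygromycin phosphotransferase gene (hph) under the SV40 enhancer/early promoter with an SV40 polyadenylation signal, allowing hygromycin selection of stable transfectants. A short bleomycin-resistance fragment annotated just after hph appears to be a backbone remnant rather than a functional marker.

The expression unit is driven by the human CMV immediate-early enhancer and promoter, followed by a T7 promoter. The open reading frame begins with the mouse Igκ light-chain leader, which directs the protein into the secretory pathway, fused directly to the roughly 1.9 kb human GAS6 coding sequence, and transcription ends at the bovine growth hormone polyadenylation signal. The plasmid name indicates C-terminal Myc and 6xHis tags. The feature table shows only a short His-tag-like match downstream of GAS6 (mislabelled as a capTEV fragment) and does not annotate the Myc epitope separately. These tags would serve for detection and metal-affinity purification of the secreted protein. The brief "HIV-1 LTR" and extra SV40 promoter hits are small fragments that are most likely annotation artefacts. The stated purpose is expression of the ligand, and the associated study examined how γ-carboxylation and phosphatidylserine binding contribute to GAS6 activation of TAM receptors.
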