Features (pLannotate 1.2.2; 22 found; start..end, strand, type, name):
   1230..1247    +  CDS            capTEV™ (fragment): composite tag for in vivo biotinylation, TEV protease cleavage, and 6xHis tagging
   1276..1500    +  polyA_signal   bGH poly(A) signal: bovine growth hormone polyadenylation signal
   1504..1525    +  promoter       SV40 promoter (fragment): SV40 enhancer and early promoter
   1546..1974    +  rep_origin     f1 ori (sequence partly withheld): f1 bacteriophage origin of replication; arrow indicates direction of (+) strand synthesis
   1988..2317    +  promoter       SV40 promoter: SV40 enhancer and early promoter
   2366..3388    +  CDS            hph: KHYB_ECOLX - Experimental evidence at protein level: Swiss-Prot protein existence level 1. The aminoglycoside phosphotransferases achieve inactivation of their antibiotic substrates by phosphorylation. Only phosphorylates hygromycin and closely related compounds such as demethyl analogs and destomycin. From Escherichia coli.
   3401..3526    +  CDS            ble (fragment): BLE_KLEPN - Experimental evidence at protein level: Swiss-Prot protein existence level 1. Binding protein with a strong affinity to the bleomycin family of antibiotics. Binds to CL990; an antimitotic-antibiotic compound. From Klebsiella pneumoniae.
   3521..3642    +  polyA_signal   SV40 poly(A) signal: SV40 polyadenylation signal
   3715..3731    -  protein_bind   lac operator: The lac repressor binds to the lac operator to inhibit transcription in E. coli. This inhibition can be relieved by adding lactose or isopropyl-β-D-thiogalactopyranoside (IPTG). lac repressor encoded by lacI
   3739..3769    -  promoter       lac promoter: promoter for the E. coli lac operon
   3784..3805    -  protein_bind   CAP binding site: CAP binding activates transcription in the presence of cAMP. E. coli catabolite activator protein
   3818..3910    -  CDS            lacI (fragment): lac repressor; lacI; The lac repressor binds to the lac operator to inhibit transcription in E. coli. This inhibition can be relieved by adding lactose or isopropyl-β-D-thiogalactopyranoside (IPTG).
   4093..4681    -  rep_origin     ori: high-copy-number ColE1/pMB1/pBR322/pUC origin of replication
   4852..5712    -  CDS            AmpR: β-lactamase; bla; confers resistance to ampicillin, carbenicillin, and related antibiotics
   5713..5817    -  promoter       AmpR promoter: bla
   5876..5928    -  misc_feature   bom (fragment): basis of mobility region from pBR322
   6083..6462    +  enhancer       CMV enhancer: human cytomegalovirus immediate early enhancer
   6463..6666    +  promoter       CMV promoter: human cytomegalovirus (CMV) immediate early promoter
   6662..6695    +  LTR            5' LTR (truncated) (fragment): truncated 5' long terminal repeat (LTR) from HIV-1
   6711..6729    +  promoter       T7 promoter: promoter for bacteriophage T7 RNA polymerase
   6753..6815    +  sig_peptide    Igκ leader: leader sequence from mouse immunoglobulin κ light chain
   6816..1160    +  CDS            GAS6 (across the origin): GAS6_HUMAN - Also known as AXLLG. Experimental evidence at protein level: Swiss-Prot protein existence level 1. (Microbial infection) Can bridge virus envelope phosphatidylserine to the TAM receptor tyrosine kinase Axl to mediate viral entry by apoptotic mimicry (PubMed:21501828). Plays a role in Dengue cell entry by apoptotic mimicry (PubMed:23084921). Plays a role in Vaccinia virus cell entry by apoptotic mimicry (PubMed:21501828). Plays a role in ebolavirus and marburgvirus cell entry by apoptotic mimicry (PubMed:17005688). From Homo sapiens (Human).
>Addgene plasmid #226523 | pSecTaq2-hGas6-Myc-6xHis | addgene full sequence | sequence record 451565 | Addgene NGS Result
GTGTGAAGTCCTTGTACCTGGGCCGGATGTTCAGTGGGACCCCCGTGATCCGACTGCGCTTTAAGAGGCT
GCAGCCCACCAGGCTGGTAGCTGAGTTTGACTTCCGGACCTTTGACCCCGAGGGCATCCTCCTCTTTGCC
GGAGGCCACCAGGACAGCACCTGGATCGTGCTGGCCCTGAGAGCCGGCCGGCTGGAGCTGCAGCTGCGCT
ACAACGGTGTCGGCCGTGTCACCAGCAGCGGCCCGGTCATCAACCATGGCATGTGGCAGACAATCTCTGT
TGAGGAGCTGGCGCGGAATCTGGTCATCAAGGTCAACAGGGATGCTGTCATGAAAATCGCGGTGGCCGGG
GACTTGTTCCAACCGGAGCGAGGACTGTATCATCTGAACCTGACCGTGGGAGGTATTCCCTTCCATGAGA
AGGACCTCGTGCAGCCTATAAACCCTCGTCTGGATGGCTGCATGAGGAGCTGGAACTGGCTGAACGGAGA
AGACACCACCATCCAGGAAACGGTGAAAGTGAACACGAGGATGCAGTGCTTCTCGGTGACGGAGAGAGGC
TCTTTCTACCCCGGGAGCGGCTTCGCCTTCTACAGCCTGGACTACATGCGGACCCCTCTGGACGTCGGGA
CTGAATCAACCTGGGAAGTAGAAGTCGTGGCTCACATCCGCCCAGCCGCAGACACAGGCGTGCTGTTTGC
GCTCTGGGCCCCCGACCTCCGTGCCGTGCCTCTCTCTGTGGCACTGGTAGACTATCACTCCACGAAGAAA
CTCAAGAAGCAGCTGGTGGTCCTGGCCGTGGAGCATACGGCCTTGGCCCTAATGGAGATCAAGGTCTGCG
ACGGCCAAGAGCACGTGGTCACCGTCTCGCTGAGGGACGGTGAGGCCACCCTGGAGGTGGACGGCACCAG
GGGCCAGAGCGAGGTGAGCGCCGCGCAGCTGCAGGAGAGGCTGGCCGTGCTCGAGAGGCACCTGCGGAGC
CCCGTGCTCACCTTTGCTGGCGGCCTGCCAGATGTGCCGGTGACTTCAGCGCCAGTCACCGCGTTCTACC
GCGGCTGCATGACACTGGAGGTCAACCGGAGGCTGCTGGACCTGGACGAGGCGGCGTACAAGCACAGCGA
CATCACGGCCCACTCCTGCCCCCCCGTGGAGCCCGCCGCAGCCGCGGCCGCTCGAGGAGGGCCCGAACAA
AAACTCATCTCAGAAGAGGATCTGAATAGCGCCGTCGACCATCATCATCATCATCATTGAGTTTAAACCC
GCTGATCAGCCTCGACTGTGCCTTCTAGTTGCCAGCCATCTGTTGTTTGCCCCTCCCCCGTGCCTTCCTT
GACCCTGGAAGGTGCCACTCCCACTGTCCTTTCCTAATAAAATGAGGAAATTGCATCGCATTGTCTGAGT
AGGTGTCATTCTATTCTGGGGGGTGGGGTGGGGCAGGACAGCAAGGGGGAGGATTGGGAAGACAATAGCA
GGCATGCTGGGGATGCGGTGGGCTCTATGGCTTCTGAGGCGGAAAGAACCAGCTGGGGCTCTAGGGGGTA
TCCCC
[124 nt withheld, positions 1546-1669]
C
[91 nt withheld, positions 1671-1761]
A
[49 nt withheld, positions 1763-1811]
CCTTTGACGTTGGAGTCCACGTTCTTT
[37 nt withheld, positions 1839-1875]
ACCCTATCTCGGTCTATTCTTTTGATTTATAAGGGATTTTGCCGATTTCGGCCTATTGGTTAAAAAATGA
GCTGATTTAACAAAAATTTAACGCGAATTAATTCTGTGGAATGTGTGTCAGTTAGGGTGTGGAAAGTCCC
CAGGCTCCCCAGCAGGCAGAAGTATGCAAAGCATGCATCTCAATTAGTCAGCAACCAGGTGTGGAAAGTC
CCCAGGCTCCCCAGCAGGCAGAAGTATGCAAAGCATGCATCTCAATTAGTCAGCAACCATAGTCCCGCCC
CTAACTCCGCCCATCCCGCCCCTAACTCCGCCCAGTTCCGCCCATTCTCCGCCCCATGGCTGACTAATTT
TTTTTATTTATGCAGAGGCCGAGGCCGCCTCTGCCTCTGAGCTATTCCAGAAGTAGTGAGGAGGCTTTTT
TGGAGGCCTAGGCTTTTGCAAAAAGCTCCCGGGAGCTTGTATATCCATTTTCGGATCTGATCAGCACGTG
ATGAAAAAGCCTGAACTCACCGCGACGTCTGTCGAGAAGTTTCTGATCGAAAAGTTCGACAGCGTCTCCG
ACCTGATGCAGCTCTCGGAGGGCGAAGAATCTCGTGCTTTCAGCTTCGATGTAGGAGGGCGTGGATATGT
CCTGCGGGTAAATAGCTGCGCCGATGGTTTCTACAAAGATCGTTATGTTTATCGGCACTTTGCATCGGCC
GCGCTCCCGATTCCGGAAGTGCTTGACATTGGGGAATTCAGCGAGAGCCTGACCTATTGCATCTCCCGCC
GTGCACAGGGTGTCACGTTGCAAGACCTGCCTGAAACCGAACTGCCCGCTGTTCTGCAGCCGGTCGCGGA
GGCCATGGATGCGATCGCTGCGGCCGATCTTAGCCAGACGAGCGGGTTCGGCCCATTTGGACCGCAAGGA
ATCGGTCAATACACTACATGGCGTGATTTCATATGCGCGATTGCTGATCCCCATGTGTATCACTGGCAAA
CTGTGATGGACGACACCGTCAGTGCGTCCGTCGCGCAGGCTCTCGATGAGCTGATGCTTTGGGCCGAGGA
CTGCCCCGAAGTCCGGCACCTCGTGCACGCGGATTTCGGCTCCAACAATGTCCTGACGGACAATGGCCGC
ATAACAGCGGTCATTGACTGGAGCGAGGCGATGTTCGGGGATTCCCAATACGAGGTCGCCAACATCTTCT
TCTGGAGGCCGTGGTTGGCTTGTATGGAGCAGCAGACGCGCTACTTCGAGCGGAGGCATCCGGAGCTTGC
AGGATCGCCGCGGCTCCGGGCGTATATGCTCCGCATTGGTCTTGACCAACTCTATCAGAGCTTGGTTGAC
GGCAATTTCGATGATGCAGCTTGGGCGCAGGGTCGATGCGACGCAATCGTCCGATCCGGAGCCGGGACTG
TCGGGCGTACACAAATCGCCCGCAGAAGCGCGGCCGTCTGGACCGATGGCTGTGTAGAAGTACTCGCCGA
TAGTGGAAACCGACGCCCCAGCACTCGTCCGAGGGCAAAGGAATAGCACGTGCTACGAGATTTCGATTCC
ACCGCCGCCTTCTATGAAAGGTTGGGCTTCGGAATCGTTTTCCGGGACGCCGGCTGGATGATCCTCCAGC
GCGGGGATCTCATGCTGGAGTTCTTCGCCCACCCCAACTTGTTTATTGCAGCTTATAATGGTTACAAATA
AAGCAATAGCATCACAAATTTCACAAATAAAGCATTTTTTTCACTGCATTCTAGTTGTGGTTTGTCCAAA
CTCATCAATGTATCTTATCATGTCTGTATACCGTCGACCTCTAGCTAGAGCTTGGCGTAATCATGGTCAT
AGCTGTTTCCTGTGTGAAATTGTTATCCGCTCACAATTCCACACAACATACGAGCCGGAAGCATAAAGTG
TAAAGCCTGGGGTGCCTAATGAGTGAGCTAACTTACATTAATTGCGTTGCGCTCACTGCCCGCTTTCCAG
TCGGGAAACCTGTCGTGCCAGCTGCATTAATGAATCGGCCAACGCGCGGGGAGAGGCGGTTTGCGTATTG
GGCGCTCTTCCGCTTCCTCGCTCACTGACTCGCTGCGCTCGGTCGTTCGGCTGCGGCGAGCGGTATCAGC
TCACTCAAAGGCGGTAATACGGTTATCCACAGAATCAGGGGATAACGCAGGAAAGAACATGTGAGCAAAA
GGCCAGCAAAAGGCCAGGAACCGTAAAAAGGCCGCGTTGCTGGCGTTTTTCCATAGGCTCCGCCCCCCTG
ACGAGCATCACAAAAATCGACGCTCAAGTCAGAGGTGGCGAAACCCGACAGGACTATAAAGATACCAGGC
GTTTCCCCCTGGAAGCTCCCTCGTGCGCTCTCCTGTTCCGACCCTGCCGCTTACCGGATACCTGTCCGCC
TTTCTCCCTTCGGGAAGCGTGGCGCTTTCTCATAGCTCACGCTGTAGGTATCTCAGTTCGGTGTAGGTCG
TTCGCTCCAAGCTGGGCTGTGTGCACGAACCCCCCGTTCAGCCCGACCGCTGCGCCTTATCCGGTAACTA
TCGTCTTGAGTCCAACCCGGTAAGACACGACTTATCGCCACTGGCAGCAGCCACTGGTAACAGGATTAGC
AGAGCGAGGTATGTAGGCGGTGCTACAGAGTTCTTGAAGTGGTGGCCTAACTACGGCTACACTAGAAGAA
CAGTATTTGGTATCTGCGCTCTGCTGAAGCCAGTTACCTTCGGAAAAAGAGTTGGTAGCTCTTGATCCGG
CAAACAAACCACCGCTGGTAGCGGTGGTTTTTTTGTTTGCAAGCAGCAGATTACGCGCAGAAAAAAAGGA
TCTCAAGAAGATCCTTTGATCTTTTCTACGGGGTCTGACGCTCAGTGGAACGAAAACTCACGTTAAGGGA
TTTTGGTCATGAGATTATCAAAAAGGATCTTCACCTAGATCCTTTTAAATTAAAAATGAAGTTTTAAATC
AATCTAAAGTATATATGAGTAAACTTGGTCTGACAGTTACCAATGCTTAATCAGTGAGGCACCTATCTCA
GCGATCTGTCTATTTCGTTCATCCATAGTTGCCTGACTCCCCGTCGTGTAGATAACTACGATACGGGAGG
GCTTACCATCTGGCCCCAGTGCTGCAATGATACCGCGAGACCCACGCTCACCGGCTCCAGATTTATCAGC
AATAAACCAGCCAGCCGGAAGGGCCGAGCGCAGAAGTGGTCCTGCAACTTTATCCGCCTCCATCCAGTCT
ATTAATTGTTGCCGGGAAGCTAGAGTAAGTAGTTCGCCAGTTAATAGTTTGCGCAACGTTGTTGCCATTG
CTACAGGCATCGTGGTGTCACGCTCGTCGTTTGGTATGGCTTCATTCAGCTCCGGTTCCCAACGATCAAG
GCGAGTTACATGATCCCCCATGTTGTGCAAAAAAGCGGTTAGCTCCTTCGGTCCTCCGATCGTTGTCAGA
AGTAAGTTGGCCGCAGTGTTATCACTCATGGTTATGGCAGCACTGCATAATTCTCTTACTGTCATGCCAT
CCGTAAGATGCTTTTCTGTGACTGGTGAGTACTCAACCAAGTCATTCTGAGAATAGTGTATGCGGCGACC
GAGTTGCTCTTGCCCGGCGTCAATACGGGATAATACCGCGCCACATAGCAGAACTTTAAAAGTGCTCATC
ATTGGAAAACGTTCTTCGGGGCGAAAACTCTCAAGGATCTTACCGCTGTTGAGATCCAGTTCGATGTAAC
CCACTCGTGCACCCAACTGATCTTCAGCATCTTTTACTTTCACCAGCGTTTCTGGGTGAGCAAAAACAGG
AAGGCAAAATGCCGCAAAAAAGGGAATAAGGGCGACACGGAAATGTTGAATACTCATACTCTTCCTTTTT
CAATATTATTGAAGCATTTATCAGGGTTATTGTCTCATGAGCGGATACATATTTGAATGTATTTAGAAAA
ATAAACAAATAGGGGTTCCGCGCACATTTCCCCGAAAAGTGCCACCTGACGTCGACGGATCGGGAGATCT
CCCGATCCCCTATGGTGCACTCTCAGTACAATCTGCTCTGATGCCGCATAGTTAAGCCAGTATCTGCTCC
CTGCTTGTGTGTTGGAGGTCGCTGAGTAGTGCGCGAGCAAAATTTAAGCTACAACAAGGCAAGGCTTGAC
CGACAATTGCATGAAGAATCTGCTTAGGGTTAGGCGTTTTGCGCTGCTTCGCGATGTACGGGCCAGATAT
ACGCGTTGACATTGATTATTGACTAGTTATTAATAGTAATCAATTACGGGGTCATTAGTTCATAGCCCAT
ATATGGAGTTCCGCGTTACATAACTTACGGTAAATGGCCCGCCTGGCTGACCGCCCAACGACCCCCGCCC
ATTGACGTCAATAATGACGTATGTTCCCATAGTAACGCCAATAGGGACTTTCCATTGACGTCAATGGGTG
GAGTATTTACGGTAAACTGCCCACTTGGCAGTACATCAAGTGTATCATATGCCAAGTACGCCCCCTATTG
ACGTCAATGACGGTAAATGGCCCGCCTGGCATTATGCCCAGTACATGACCTTATGGGACTTTCCTACTTG
GCAGTACATCTACGTATTAGTCATCGCTATTACCATGGTGATGCGGTTTTGGCAGTACATCAATGGGCGT
GGATAGCGGTTTGACTCACGGGGATTTCCAAGTCTCCACCCCATTGACGTCAATGGGAGTTTGTTTTGGC
ACCAAAATCAACGGGACTTTCCAAAATGTCGTAACAACTCCGCCCCATTGACGCAAATGGGCGGTAGGCG
TGTACGGTGGGAGGTCTATATAAGCAGAGCTCTCTGGCTAACTAGAGAACCCACTGCTTACTGGCTTATC
GAAATTAATACGACTCACTATAGGGAGACCCAAGCTGGCTAGCCACCATGGAGACAGACACACTCCTGCT
ATGGGTACTGCTGCTCTGGGTTCCAGGTTCCACTGGTGACGCGCTGTTGCCGGCGCGCGAGGCCACGCAG
TTCCTGCGGCCCAGGCAGCGCCGCGCCTTTCAGGTCTTCGAGGAGGCCAAGCAGGGCCACCTGGAGAGGG
AGTGCGTGGAGGAGCTGTGCAGCCGCGAGGAGGCGCGGGAGGTGTTCGAGAACGACCCCGAGACGGATTA
TTTTTACCCAAGATACTTAGACTGCATCAACAAGTATGGGTCTCCGTACACCAAAAACTCAGGCTTCGCC
ACCTGCGTGCAAAACCTGCCTGACCAGTGCACGCCCAACCCCTGCGATAGGAAGGGGACCCAAGCCTGCC
AGGACCTCATGGGCAACTTCTTCTGCCTGTGTAAAGCTGGCTGGGGGGGCCGGCTCTGCGACAAAGATGT
CAACGAATGCAGCCAGGAGAACGGGGGCTGCCTCCAGATCTGCCACAACAAGCCGGGTAGCTTCCACTGT
TCCTGCCACAGCGGCTTCGAGCTCTCCTCTGATGGCAGGACCTGCCAAGACATAGACGAGTGCGCAGACT
CGGAGGCCTGCGGGGAGGCGCGCTGCAAGAACCTGCCCGGCTCCTACTCCTGCCTCTGTGACGAGGGCTT
TGCGTACAGCTCCCAGGAGAAGGCTTGCCGAGATGTGGACGAGTGTCTGCAGGGCCGCTGTGAGCAGGTC
TGCGTGAACTCCCCAGGGAGCTACACCTGCCACTGTGACGGGCGTGGGGGCCTCAAGCTGTCCCAGGACA
TGGACACCTGTGAGGACATCTTGCCGTGCGTGCCCTTCAGCGTGGCCAAGA
